Addgene plasmid #135862: D49_Ld_320280
Purpose: Expression of Leishmania donovani ectodomain in mammalian cells
Depositing lab: Gavin Wright. Depositing organization: Wellcome Sanger Institute. Publication: Systematic identification of genes encoding cell surface and secreted proteins that are essential for in vitro growth and infection in Leishmania donovani. Roberts AJ, Ong HB, Clare S, Brandt C, Harcourt K, Franssen SU, Cotton JA, Muller-Sienerth N, Wright GJ. PLoS Pathog. 2022 Feb 24;18(2):e1010364. doi: 10.1371/journal.ppat.1010364. eCollection 2022 Feb. PubMed 35202447.
Backbone
  Vector backbone: pTT3
  Backbone manufacturer: Yves Durocher, NRC
  Backbone size w/o insert (bp): 6132
  Vector type: Mammalian Expression
Growth in bacteria
  Bacterial resistance: Ampicillin, 100 μg/mL
  Growth temperature: 37°C
  Growth strain: DH5alpha
  Copy number: High Copy
Gene/Insert
  Gene/Insert name: hypothetical protein, conserved (alt name: LDPBK_320280)
  Species: Leishmania donovani
  Insert size (bp): 3360
  Tag / fusion protein: biotinylation sequence and His tag (C terminal on insert)
  Cloning method: Unknown
Terms and licenses: Academic/Nonprofit Terms; Industry Terms: Not Available to Industry
How to cite: D49_Ld_320280 was a gift from Gavin Wright (Addgene plasmid # 135862 ; http://n2t.net/addgene:135862 ; RRID:Addgene_135862)
