[The description below was written by a language model from this plasmid's Addgene catalogue record and pLannotate feature annotations shown in this document.]
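Description:
D49_Ld_320280 is a mammalian expression plasmid built on the pTT3 backbone for producing the extracellular domain of a Leishmania donovani protein as a soluble, secreted recombinant protein. The insert (about 3.4 kb in a 9.5 kb plasmid) encodes the ectodomain of a conserved hypothetical protein, LDPBK_320280. It is one of a set of constructs made to study parasite cell surface and secreted proteins.

Transcription is driven by the human CMV immediate early enhancer and promoter, which span the numbering origin of the circular sequence. Downstream lie adenovirus-derived leader and splice elements and a chimeric intron fragment, which generally improve mRNA processing and expression; the "PTP" hit on the opposite strand most likely reflects this adenoviral leader sequence, not an expressed gene. A mouse immunoglobulin heavy chain signal sequence sits just upstream of the insert position and should direct the protein into the secretory pathway. The annotation tool did not label the insert or its tags, but the unannotated stretch between the signal peptide and the rabbit β-globin polyadenylation signal matches the recorded insert size. According to the catalogue entry, the ectodomain carries a C-terminal biotinylation sequence and a His tag. These would allow enzymatic biotinylation for capture on streptavidin and purification on metal affinity resin.

The Epstein-Barr virus oriP fragment supports episomal maintenance in cells expressing EBNA1, a typical feature of pTT vectors used for transient transfection. No mammalian selection marker is annotated. In E. coli the plasmid is maintained by a high-copy ColE1/pUC-type origin and selected with ampicillin via β-lactamase. The small lac, tet and bla fragments appear to be cloning-vector remnants.
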