Features (pLannotate 1.2.2; 17 found; start..end, strand, type, name):
      2..201     +  promoter       CMV promoter: human cytomegalovirus (CMV) immediate early promoter
    269..307     +  misc_feature   Ad SA (fragment): adenovirus major late transcript splice acceptor (Friedrich and Soriano, 1991)
    340..549     -  CDS            PTP (fragment): TERM_ADE02 - Experimental evidence at protein level: Swiss-Prot protein existence level 1. Protein covalently bound to the viral DNA that acts as a primer for viral genomic replication by DNA strand displacement. Assembles on the viral origin of replication in an initiation complex with viral polymerase, DBP, host NFIA and host POU2F1/OCT1. During initiation, the polymerase covalently couples the first dCTP with Ser- 580 of pTP. The terminal protein stimulates the template activity over 20 fold compared to protein-free templates. Neo-synthesized viral genomes are linked to two preterminal prot
    580..669     +  intron         chimeric intron (fragment): chimera between introns from adenovirus and immunoglobulin heavy chain genes
    688..734     +  CDS            IgH signal sequence (fragment): signal sequence from the mouse immunoglobulin heavy chain variable region
   4339..4394    +  polyA_signal   β-globin poly(A) signal: rabbit β-globin polyadenylation signal (Gil and Proudfoot, 1987)
   4908..6589    -  rep_origin     oriP (fragment): Epstein-Barr virus oriP replication origin (Yates et al., 2000)
   6716..6820    +  promoter       AmpR promoter: bla
   6821..7681    +  CDS            AmpR: β-lactamase; bla; confers resistance to ampicillin, carbenicillin, and related antibiotics
   7852..8440    +  rep_origin     ori: high-copy-number ColE1/pMB1/pBR322/pUC origin of replication
   8623..8715    +  CDS            lacI (fragment): lac repressor; lacI; The lac repressor binds to the lac operator to inhibit transcription in E. coli. This inhibition can be relieved by adding lactose or isopropyl-β-D-thiogalactopyranoside (IPTG).
   8728..8749    +  protein_bind   CAP binding site: CAP binding activates transcription in the presence of cAMP. E. coli catabolite activator protein
   8764..8794    +  promoter       lac promoter: promoter for the E. coli lac operon
   8802..8818    +  protein_bind   lac operator: The lac repressor binds to the lac operator to inhibit transcription in E. coli. This inhibition can be relieved by adding lactose or isopropyl-β-D-thiogalactopyranoside (IPTG). lac repressor encoded by lacI
   8888..8904    +  promoter       tet promoter (fragment): E. coli promoter for tetracycline efflux protein gene
   8914..8939    -  CDS            bla(M) (fragment): β-lactamase lacking the signal sequence; bla(M); allows cytosolic expression of β-lactamase
   9113..9492    +  enhancer       CMV enhancer: human cytomegalovirus immediate early enhancer
>Addgene plasmid #135862 | D49_Ld_320280 | addgene full sequence | sequence record 274751 | Addgene NGS Result
GTGATGCGGTTTTGGCAGTACACCAATGGGCGTGGATAGCGGTTTGACTCACGGGGATTTCCAAGTCTCC
ACCCCATTGACGTCAATGGGAGTTTGTTTTGGCACCAAAATCAACGGGACTTTCCAAAATGTCGTAATAA
CCCCGCCCCGTTGACGCAAATGGGCGGTAGGCGTGTACGGTGGGAGGTCTATATAAGCAGAGCTCGTTTA
GTGAACCGTCAGATCCTCACTCTCTTCCGCATCGCTGTCTGCGAGGGCCAGCTGTTGGGCTCGCGGTTGA
GGACAAACTCTTCGCGGTCTTTCCAGTACTCTTGGATCGGAAACCCGTCGGCCTCCGAACGGTACTCCGC
CACCGAGGGACCTGAGCGAGTCCGCATCGACCGGATCGGAAAACCTCTCGAGAAAGGCGTCTAACCAGTC
ACAGTCGCAAGGTAGGCTGAGCACCGTGGCGGGCGGCAGCGGGTGGCGGTCGGGGTTGTTTCTGGCGGAG
GTGCTGCTGATGATGTAATTAAAGTAGGCGGTCTTGAGACGGCGGATGGTCGAGGTGAGGTGTGGCAGGC
TTGAGATCCAGCTGTTGGGGTGAGTACTCCCTCTCAAAAGCGGGCATTACTTCTGCGCTAAGATTGTCAG
TTTCCAAAAACGAGGAGGATTTGATATTCACCTGGCCCGATCTGGCCATACACTTGAGTGACAATGACAT
CCACTTTGCCTTTCTCTCCACAGGTGTCCACTCCCAGGTCCAAGTTTGCCACCATGGAGTTTCAGACCCA
GGTACTCATGTCCCTGCTGCTCTGCATGTCTGGTGCGGCCGCCACCACCAAGATCACCTACGTGGGCGTG
TTCCAGGCCACCGAGGGCGAGACAACCACCGTGCTGCTGAAAGTGGGCGCCCTGAAGGCCGAGTGTATCG
CCGGCACCCTGACCTACAACGTGGACGACGACCACGGCAACAAGGCCACCTTCCCCAACATGCACGACCC
CCGGATGGAATTCACCGCCGCCATCACCGACATGACCAGCGGCGTGCGGACCACCTATGTGGACCTGGTG
GTCGTGTGCAACGACACCACCCCTGTGGGCGGCACCAGCCGGGTGTACTTCCGGATCAGCCCCCGGACCA
CTACCACCACCCTGGCCCCCAGCATGACCTGCAAGTCTCCAGGCGACGCCGTCGTCGTGGGCCCCATGTC
TGCCGTGTTCCCCGCCAACACCTACACCAGCAGCTGCCACCATCCCAGCCTGGATATCGCCGACGTGACC
GGCCCCAGCTACGACGCCAAGAGCCTGTTCAGCGTGGAAATGACCAACAAGAGCCAGGCCCTGGTGTTCA
ACGCCAACAAAACCGACACCCTGCCCGGCAAGTACACCGCCACAATCCTGGTGTCCTGCGGCAGCAGCTC
CTGCGTGGTCAAGCAGGTCGTGGTGGTGCTGCCCCCCAAGACCACCACAACAGCCGCCCCTGTGATGCAG
TGCCCTGGCAACTACAACTACAGCCTGATCCTGAACAGCGACGGCATCCTGATCGAGCAGATCTTCAACC
TGAGCGCCAGAGCCGCCGCTACCGGCATGTTCTGCACCTCCGGCATCATCAGCGCCACCCTGAAAGAACC
CGCCCACGGGGCCCTGCGGTGGAACAACACCGGCATCTTCGTGTACACCCCTAGCACCCTGGAAGAGGGC
GACGATATCGACTACTTCGAGTTCCAGCTGACATGCAGCAACGAGGGCACCAAGTGCGCCGGAACCGTGA
TCATCTCCATCGTGTCCGAGGAAAAGGACGAGATCTACTACGCCATGGAAGGCGCCATTGTGTGCCGGGG
CACATGCGACGCTGCCGCCTGGCGGACAAGCCCTACCGCCCTGGACCTGTTCGACGTGAACAAGACAGGC
GTGGCCGTGACCCCCAGAAAGGACGTGCGAGCCGTGGACGGCGTGGACTTCGGCTTTACCGCCTCCGGCG
ACCTGGTCATCCACGCCTACACAACCATCGGCAACCTGGCCGCTAGATTCGTGACCTTCTACCCTATCAC
CGAGGCCAGCGTGCCCGGCCTGTTTAACAGCACCGAGGTGCCCGACGGCAGCCACGTGTCCTTCGAGCCC
AGCTGCCTCAACAAGCAGGCCATCACAGGCCAGGGCACCGATATCTGGTCCTGGACCGACCTGGACGTGC
TGAAGGGCCACCTGAACACCCAGGCCGATGCCTACAAGAGCGGCGACAACTACTACCAGAAGTTCGGCGG
CAACCACAGACACTGCGACGTGTACAGAGTGGACCCCTGCAAATACGCCCCCCTGATGACCCCTACCCTG
AACGACAACAACAACTCCGTGTACAACAACGCCACACCCTCCGTGCAGTGGAAGCTGTACATCAACGATT
GCGACGCCACCTGGGTCGGAAAGGCCTCCGTGGAAAGCCTGCGGGCCCTGAGACAGCCAGACGGCTCCCC
CACCTTCAGACTGGAAGGCAACGGCACCTACCTCGTGGGGGCCGTGTACTCCCAGTCCGTGAAGCCTGCC
AGCTGGACCAGCCCTCTGGCCGGCATCGTGCACAGCGAAACCGCCTACGAAGTGCGGCTGAAGATCCACA
ACATGATCATCGTGGACGCCCTGGCCAGACCCAGCTCCGATGCCACAGCCCCTCTGCTGCAGATGAGCAG
CGACATCCAGTACAGCGCCGGCAAGCGGACCGATACCCAGGAACGGCTGTACAGATACAGCGTCCTGCTG
TACCCCTACTTTGAGACAAACAAGACCGCCGCTGACATCACCTCCCTGAGCCTGAAGGTGGTGTCCACCA
CACTGCTGAACTCCACCTGGACTAGCCCCAGCAAGGTGGAATGCCCTATGTGCACCGGCACCATGATCAG
CTGCACCGGGACCGGCAATGGCTTCGAGACAGACTGCGGCGATAAGGCTCTGATGACATTCGAGGCTCTG
GACTACAACGCCTCCGACTTCGAGGGCAGCATCGTGAACGATGGCTCCAGCGGCAAGAGCGCCTCCACCA
GCGTGTCCCCAAAGAACGCTCTGAGAGTGACCTTTGCCGTGCGCGTGAACGGCGCTGGCAGCGCTGACGC
CACAGATGCCTATCCCGTGGGCACCTTCGCCATCAGCGTGAAGCTGTCCTCCGGCCAGGTGTTCGATGTG
GTGGTCAACCAGACCGACTACATCAGCGAGCTGAATACCCGGTTTCTGGACACCCAGATCTGCCGGCCCA
GCGCCTACTGGCCTGTGCCAGATCCTCTGGGCAGCTCTGTGCCCGTGAAACCCTACTCCGCCGACACACT
GGCCTTCCCTAGCGGCAGCTACACCACAGAGGAACAGGAAGTGAAGCGCGAGAGCGAGTCCTACTACGGC
GTGCCAGAGCGGCTGACCTCCCCTAGCGTGTGCGTGACACCCCCCAACGCCGACCGGACCCACATCGATC
TGGACAATATGACCGCCACTATCGAGAACGAGAAGGGACAGGTCACAGTGTCCATGTGCGCCGTGGCCGA
CGAGCGGACCTTCGGCACCACCGACTGGGTCATGTTCAGCTTCCCCAGAATCCACGAGGAAACAAAAGAG
ATCAACGACGACGAGATTCAGAGCATCATCGATGACGAAACCCTGAGCAACAATTCCTACACCGTGGCAC
AGCTGCAGTACCTGACCCTGTCCGTGCACGCCAGCGAAGTGATGTCCAGCCTGCTGGCTGGCGACAGCGC
CAACGGCTATGTGAACATCCTGCTGGACGGGGACAACGCCCCCAAGTCCCAGCGGGGCGAGGAAGAGACA
TGGATGCACCCCGAGTCCTCCAGCAGCAGCGGCCAGTCTGACGCCTACCTGCCTTGGGAGATGTACGCCA
GCAGCCTGAACTACCGGCGGATCGCCCACCATACCAACGCTAACAAGTCCGAAACCGAGCCCTTCAACTT
CGCCTTCATCCCCGGCTCCCTGCTGCACTCCGGAAGCAGCATCAGAGTGCCCATGATTATCAGGGCCGCC
ATTAAGTTTGTGACCTACGCCTTCACAGCCGCTAATAGCACCCACAGCAGCCAGAGAGTGAAGAAGTCCG
AGAGAGAGGAAACCCTCCTGTATATCGTGCCTGTGTCCAGGGGCATCTCCAGCGCACTGAGATTCGATAC
CGACATCTACACCCCAGTGATCACACAGAGCGGAATCGCCCCTGGCGCGCCCGGCAGCCTGCACCACATC
CTGGACGCCCAGAAGATGCTGTGGAACCACAGGGACAGGAACCTGCCTCCTCTGGCCCCTCTGGGCCCCC
ACCACCATCACCACCATTGAGTCTAGACACGTGATTAATTAAGGATCCCCCGACCTCGACCTCTGGCTAA
TAAAGGAAATTTATTTTCATTGCAATAGTGTGTTGGAATTTTTTGTGTCTCTCACTCGGAAGGACATATG
GGAGGGCAAATCATTTGGTCGAGATCCCTCGGAGATCTCTAGCTAGAGGATCGATCCCCGCCCCGGACGA
ACTAAACCTGACTACGACATCTCTGCCCCTTCTTCGCGGGGCAGTGCATGTAATCCCTTCAGTTGGTTGG
TACAACTTGCCAACTGGGCCCTGTTCCACATGTGACACGGGGGGGGACCAAACACAAAGGGGTTCTCTGA
CTGTAGTTGACATCCTTATAAATGGATGTGCACATTTGCCAACACTGAGTGGCTTTCATCCTGGAGCAGA
CTTTGCAGTCTGTGGACTGCAACACAACATTGCCTTTATGTGTAACTCTTGGCTGAAGCTCTTACACCAA
TGCTGGGGGACATGTACCTCCCAGGGGCCCAGGAAGACTACGGGAGGCTACACCAACGTCAATCAGAGGG
GCCTGTGTAGCTACCGATAAGCGGACCCTCAAGAGGGCATTAGCAATAGTGTTTATAAGGCCCCCTTGTT
AACCCTAAACGGGTAGCATATGCTTCCCGGGTAGTAGTATATACTATCCAGACTAACCCTAATTCAATAG
CATATGTTACCCAACGGGAAGCATATGCTATCGAATTAGGGTTAGTAAAAGGGTCCTAAGGAACAGCGAT
ATCTCCCACCCCATGAGCTGTCACGGTTTTATTTACATGGGGTCAGGATTCCACGAGGGTAGTGAACCAT
TTTAGTCACAAGGGCAGTGGCTGAAGATCAAGGAGCGGGCAGTGAACTCTCCTGAATCTTCGCCTGCTTC
TTCATTCTCCTTCGTTTAGCTAATAGAATAACTGCTGAGTTGTGAACAGTAAGGTGTATGTGAGGTGCTC
GAAAACAAGGTTTCAGGTGACGCCCCCAGAATAAAATTTGGACGGGGGGTTCAGTGGTGGCATTGTGCTA
TGACACCAATATAACCCTCACAAACCCCTTGGGCAATAAATACTAGTGTAGGAATGAAACATTCTGAATA
TCTTTAACAATAGAAATCCATGGGGTGGGGACAAGCCGTAAAGACTGGATGTCCATCTCACACGAATTTA
TGGCTATGGGCAACACATAATCCTAGTGCAATATGATACTGGGGTTATTAAGATGTGTCCCAGGCAGGGA
CCAAGACAGGTGAACCATGTTGTTACACTCTATTTGTAACAAGGGGAAAGAGAGTGGACGCCGACAGCAG
CGGACTCCACTGGTTGTCTCTAACACCCCCGAAAATTAAACGGGGCTCCACGCCAATGGGGCCCATAAAC
AAAGACAAGTGGCCACTCTTTTTTTTGAAATTGTGGAGTGGGGGCACGCGTCAGCCCCCACACGCCGCCC
TGCGGTTTTGGACTGTAAAATAAGGGTGTAATAACTTGGCTGATTGTAACCCCGCTAACCACTGCGGTCA
AACCACTTGCCCACAAAACCACTAATGGCACCCCGGGGAATACCTGCATAAGTAGGTGGGCGGGCCAAGA
TAGGGGCGCGATTGCTGCGATCTGGAGGACAAATTACACACACTTGCGCCTGAGCGCCAAGCACAGGGTT
GTTGGTCCTCATATTCACGAGGTCGCTGAGAGCACGGTGGGCTAATGTTGCCATGGGTAGCATATACTAC
CCAAATATCTGGATAGCATATGCTATCCTAATCTATATCTGGGTAGCATAGGCTATCCTAATCTATATCT
GGGTAGCATATGCTATCCTAATCTATATCTGGGTAGTATATGCTATCCTAATTTATATCTGGGTAGCATA
GGCTATCCTAATCTATATCTGGGTAGCATATGCTATCCTAATCTATATCTGGGTAGTATATGCTATCCTA
ATCTGTATCCGGGTAGCATATGCTATCCTAATAGAGATTAGGGTAGTATATGCTATCCTAATTTATATCT
GGGTAGCATATACTACCCAAATATCTGGATAGCATATGCTATCCTAATCTATATCTGGGTAGCATATGCT
ATCCTAATCTATATCTGGGTAGCATAGGCTATCCTAATCTATATCTGGGTAGCATATGCTATCCTAATCT
ATATCTGGGTAGTATATGCTATCCTAATTTATATCTGGGTAGCATAGGCTATCCTAATCTATATCTGGGT
AGCATATGCTATCCTAATCTATATCTGGGTAGTATATGCTATCCTAATCTGTATCCGGGTAGCATATGCT
ATCCTCATGATAAGCTGTCAAACATGAGAATTTTCTTGAAGACGAAAGGGCCTCGTGATACGCCTATTTT
TATAGGTTAATGTCATGATAATAATGGTTTCTTAGACGTCAGGTGGCACTTTTCGGGGAAATGTGCGCGG
AACCCCTATTTGTTTATTTTTCTAAATACATTCAAATATGTATCCGCTCATGAGACAATAACCCTGATAA
ATGCTTCAATAATATTGAAAAAGGAAGAGTATGAGTATTCAACATTTCCGTGTCGCCCTTATTCCCTTTT
TTGCGGCATTTTGCCTTCCTGTTTTTGCTCACCCAGAAACGCTGGTGAAAGTAAAAGATGCTGAAGATCA
GTTGGGTGCACGAGTGGGTTACATCGAACTGGATCTCAACAGCGGTAAGATCCTTGAGAGTTTTCGCCCC
GAAGAACGTTTTCCAATGATGAGCACTTTTAAAGTTCTGCTATGTGGCGCGGTATTATCCCGTGTTGACG
CCGGGCAAGAGCAACTCGGTCGCCGCATACACTATTCTCAGAATGACTTGGTTGAGTACTCACCAGTCAC
AGAAAAGCATCTTACGGATGGCATGACAGTAAGAGAATTATGCAGTGCTGCCATAACCATGAGTGATAAC
ACTGCGGCCAACTTACTTCTGACAACGATCGGAGGACCGAAGGAGCTAACCGCTTTTTTGCACAACATGG
GGGATCATGTAACTCGCCTTGATCGTTGGGAACCGGAGCTGAATGAAGCCATACCAAACGACGAGCGTGA
CACCACGATGCCTGCAGCAATGGCAACAACGTTGCGCAAACTATTAACTGGCGAACTACTTACTCTAGCT
TCCCGGCAACAATTAATAGACTGGATGGAGGCGGATAAAGTTGCAGGACCACTTCTGCGCTCGGCCCTTC
CGGCTGGCTGGTTTATTGCTGATAAATCTGGAGCCGGTGAGCGTGGGTCTCGCGGTATCATTGCAGCACT
GGGGCCAGATGGTAAGCCCTCCCGTATCGTAGTTATCTACACGACGGGGAGTCAGGCAACTATGGATGAA
CGAAATAGACAGATCGCTGAGATAGGTGCCTCACTGATTAAGCATTGGTAACTGTCAGACCAAGTTTACT
CATATATACTTTAGATTGATTTAAAACTTCATTTTTAATTTAAAAGGATCTAGGTGAAGATCCTTTTTGA
TAATCTCATGACCAAAATCCCTTAACGTGAGTTTTCGTTCCACTGAGCGTCAGACCCCGTAGAAAAGATC
AAAGGATCTTCTTGAGATCCTTTTTTTCTGCGCGTAATCTGCTGCTTGCAAACAAAAAAACCACCGCTAC
CAGCGGTGGTTTGTTTGCCGGATCAAGAGCTACCAACTCTTTTTCCGAAGGTAACTGGCTTCAGCAGAGC
GCAGATACCAAATACTGTTCTTCTAGTGTAGCCGTAGTTAGGCCACCACTTCAAGAACTCTGTAGCACCG
CCTACATACCTCGCTCTGCTAATCCTGTTACCAGTGGCTGCTGCCAGTGGCGATAAGTCGTGTCTTACCG
GGTTGGACTCAAGACGATAGTTACCGGATAAGGCGCAGCGGTCGGGCTGAACGGGGGGTTCGTGCACACA
GCCCAGCTTGGAGCGAACGACCTACACCGAACTGAGATACCTACAGCGTGAGCTATGAGAAAGCGCCACG
CTTCCCGAAGGGAGAAAGGCGGACAGGTATCCGGTAAGCGGCAGGGTCGGAACAGGAGAGCGCACGAGGG
AGCTTCCAGGGGGAAACGCCTGGTATCTTTATAGTCCTGTCGGGTTTCGCCACCTCTGACTTGAGCGTCG
ATTTTTGTGATGCTCGTCAGGGGGGCGGAGCCTATGGAAAAACGCCAGCAACGCGGCCTTTTTACGGTTC
CTGGCCTTTTGCTGGCCTTTTGCTCACATGTTCTTTCCTGCGTTATCCCCTGATTCTGTGGATAACCGTA
TTACCGCCTTTGAGTGAGCTGATACCGCTCGCCGCAGCCGAACGACCGAGCGCAGCGAGTCAGTGAGCGA
GGAAGCGGAAGAGCGCCCAATACGCAAACCGCCTCTCCCCGCGCGTTGGCCGATTCATTAATGCAGCTGG
CACGACAGGTTTCCCGACTGGAAAGCGGGCAGTGAGCGCAACGCAATTAATGTGAGTTAGCTCACTCATT
AGGCACCCCAGGCTTTACACTTTATGCTTCCGGCTCGTATGTTGTGTGGAATTGTGAGCGGATAACAATT
TCACACAGGAAACAGCTATGACCATGATTACGCCAAGCTCTAGCTAGAGGTCGACCAATTCTCATGTTTG
ACAGCTTATCATCGCAGATCCGGGCAACGTTGTTGCCATTGCTGCAGGCGCAGAACTGGTAGGTATGGAA
GATCTATACATTGAATCAATATTGGCAATTAGCCATATTAGTCATTGGTTATATAGCATAAATCAATATT
GGCTATTGGCCATTGCATACGTTGTATCTATATCATAATATGTACATTTATATTGGCTCATGTCCAATAT
GACCGCCATGTTGACATTGATTATTGACTAGTTATTAATAGTAATCAATTACGGGGTCATTAGTTCATAG
CCCATATATGGAGTTCCGCGTTACATAACTTACGGTAAATGGCCCGCCTGGCTGACCGCCCAACGACCCC
CGCCCATTGACGTCAATAATGACGTATGTTCCCATAGTAACGCCAATAGGGACTTTCCATTGACGTCAAT
GGGTGGAGTATTTACGGTAAACTGCCCACTTGGCAGTACATCAAGTGTATCATATGCCAAGTCCGCCCCC
TATTGACGTCAATGACGGTAAATGGCCCGCCTGGCATTATGCCCAGTACATGACCTTACGGGACTTTCCT
ACTTGGCAGTACATCTACGTATTAGTCATCGCTATTACCATG
